Addgene plasmid #14540: pCDNA3 Flag MKK7a1 (glu)
Depositing lab: Roger Davis. Depositing organization: University of Massachusetts, Worcester. Publication: Mitogen-activated protein kinase kinase 7 is an activator of the c-Jun NH2-terminal kinase. Tournier C, Whitmarsh AJ, Cavanagh J, Barrett T, Davis RJ. Proc Natl Acad Sci U S A. 1997 Jul 8. 94(14):7337-42. 10.1073/pnas.94.14.7337 PubMed 9207092.
Backbone
  Vector backbone: pcDNA3
  Backbone manufacturer: invitrogen
  Backbone size w/o insert (bp): 5446
  Vector type: Mammalian Expression
Growth in bacteria
  Bacterial resistance: Ampicillin, 100 μg/mL
  Growth temperature: 37°C
  Growth strain: DH5alpha
  Copy number: High Copy
Gene/Insert
  Gene/Insert name: MKK7a1(Glu) (alt name: MKK7)
  Species: M. musculus (mouse)
  Insert size (bp): 1080
  Mutation: Ser-198Glu Thr-202Glu
  Entrez Gene: Map2k7 (a.k.a. 5930412N11Rik, JNKK 2, Jnkk, Jnkk2, MAPKK 7, MEK 7, Mapkk7, Mek7, Mkk7, Prkm, Prkmk7, sek, sek2)
  Tag / fusion protein: Flag (N terminal on insert)
  Cloning method: Restriction Enzyme; 5′ cloning site Hind III (not destroyed); 3′ cloning site Xba I (not destroyed)
  Sequencing primers: 5′ T7; 3′ SP6
Terms and licenses: Academic/Nonprofit Terms; Industry Terms: Not Available to Industry
How to cite: pCDNA3 Flag MKK7a1 (glu) was a gift from Roger Davis (Addgene plasmid # 14540 ; http://n2t.net/addgene:14540 ; RRID:Addgene_14540)
