[The description below was written by a language model from this plasmid's Addgene catalogue record.]
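Description:
pCDNA3 Flag MKK7a1 (glu) is a mammalian expression plasmid built on the Invitrogen pcDNA3 backbone (about 5.4 kb without insert). It is propagated in E. coli as a high-copy plasmid under ampicillin selection. The record provides no feature table, so the regulatory elements are not itemised. pcDNA3 is a standard vector that generally drives inserts from the CMV immediate-early promoter and carries a neomycin resistance cassette for selection in mammalian cells. The T7 and SP6 sequencing primers listed in the record fit the phage promoter sites that flank the pcDNA3 polylinker.

The payload is an approximately 1.1 kb mouse cDNA encoding the alpha-1 isoform of MKK7 (Map2k7, also known as JNKK2 or MEK7), cloned between HindIII and XbaI sites that both remain intact. It is fused at its N terminus to a Flag epitope tag, which allows detection or immunoprecipitation with anti-Flag antibodies. The coding sequence carries two substitutions, Ser-198 to Glu and Thr-202 to Glu. Replacing phosphorylatable serine and threonine residues with acidic glutamates is a common phosphomimetic strategy, usually intended to mimic the activated state of a MAP kinase kinase, although the record does not describe the functional consequence of these changes. The associated publication identifies MKK7 as an activator of the c-Jun N-terminal kinase (JNK). The construct is therefore suited to transfection experiments on JNK pathway signalling, for example alongside wild-type or other mutant MKK7 versions.
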