>Addgene plasmid #14540 | pCDNA3 Flag MKK7a1 (glu) | addgene partial sequence | sequence record 21804 | 14540 with BGHrev
GGCCCTCTAGACTACCTGAAGAAGGGCAGATGGTGCTGACTCAGGACTCCACTAGTCCTTGGGGACTCGG
TCTTCGCCATGACATCCTTAAACCAGGACGCGACATCCACCTCGAGTATCTCATAGTGCTTGATGAAGCT
GTGTTCAAGTAGCTTATTATACTTTGGTCTCTTCCTGTGATCTTTAGTAAGGCAGTCTTTGACAAATGAC
TGGAAGTCCCCTGAGAAGCCCATGTGACCAGGCAGGAGTGGGGGCTCTTCCTGTAGGACTTTGGTGAGGA
CCTCAAAGTCCGTCTTGCAGTTCTTATAGGGGAACTGTCCTGTTGCCAGCTCCACCAGTGAGATGCCCAG
GCTCCACACATCAGCTCGGATGTCATAGTCAGGCTTGGTGGGATCTGGAGGGTCGATGCGCTCGGGAGCC
ATATAGGCAGCACAGCCAGCACTCCGTTCTTTGGCTTTTTCGTCAACAAGGCGGCCACTGATGCCAAAGT
CACAGAGCTTGATCTGGCCCCGCTCATCTAGCAGGATGTTGGAGGGTTTGACATCGCGATGGATGACGCC
ATGCTTCTCCTTCAGATAGTACAGTGCTTTCACAATCGCCACAGTCATCTTGCCCAGGATTCGCTCTGGA
ATGGGGCCCTGCATTCGTTTCTTCAGCTTCTCTGCACATGTGCCC
