>Addgene plasmid #14540 | pCDNA3 Flag MKK7a1 (glu) | addgene partial sequence | sequence record 36722 | CMV-F 5'-CGCAAATGGGCGGTAGGCGTG-3'
CGNGGGCTNANCGAGCTCTCTGGCTACTAGAGAACCCACTGCTTACTGGCTTATCGAAATTAATACGACT
CACTATAGGGAGACCCAAGCTTCGGCAGCCAACATGGACTATAAGGACGATGATGACAAAATGCTGGGGC
TCCCATCAACCTTGTTCACACCGCGCAGTATGGAGAGCATCGAGATTGACCAGAAGCTGCAGGAGATCAT
GAAGCAGACAGGGTACCTGACTATCGGGGGCCAGCGTTATCAGGCAGAAATCAATGACTTGGAGAACTTG
GGTGAGATGGGCAGTGGTACCTGTGGTCAGGTGTGGAAGATGCGGTTCCGGAAGACAGGCCACATCATTG
CTGTTAAGCAAATGCGGCGCTCTGGGAACAAGGAAGAGAATAAGCGCATTTTGATGGACCTGGATGTAGT
ACTCAAGAGCCATGACTGCCCTTACATCGTTCAGTGCTTTGGCACCTTCATCACCAACACAGACGTCTTT
ATTGCCATGGAGCTCATGGGCACATGTGCAGAGAAGCTGAAGAAACGAATGCAGGGCCCCATTCCAGAGC
GAATCCTGGGCAAGATGACTGTGGCGATTGTGAAAGCACTGTACTATCTGAAGGAGAAGCATGGCGTCAT
CCATCGCGATGTCAAACCCTCCAACATCCTGCTAGATGAGCGGGGCCAGATCAAGCTCTGTGACTTTGGC
ATCAGTGGCCGCCTTGTTGACGAAAAAGCCAAAGAACGGAGTGCTGGCTGTGCTGCCTATATGGCTCCCG
AGCGCATCGACCCTCCAGATCCCACCAAGCCTGACTATGACATCCGAGCTGATGTGTGGAGCCTGGGCAT
CTCACTGGTGGAGCTGGCAACAGGACAGTTCCCCTATAAGAACTGCAAGACGGACTTTGAGGTCCTCACC
AAAGTCCTACAGGAAGAGCCCCCACTCCTGCCTGGTCACATGGGCTTNTCAGATCTCTNCAA
